>Addgene plasmid #222829 | pHEE-R-hyg5A | addgene full sequence | sequence record 446479 | Addgene NGS Result
GTTTACCCGCCAATATATCCTGTCAAACACTGATAGTTTCTTGAAACCAAATTAACATAGGGTTTTTATT
TAAATAAAAGTTTAACCTTCTTTTTAAAAAATTGTTCATAGTGTCATGTCAGAACAAGAGCTACAAATCA
CACATAGCATGCATAAGCGGAGCTATGATGAGTGGTATTGTTTTGTTCGTCACTTGTCACTCTTTTCCAA
CACATAATCCCGACAACAACGTAAGAGCATCTCTCTCTCTCCACACACACTCATGCATGCATGCATTCTT
ACACGTGATTGCCATGCAAATCTCCTTTCTCACCTATAAATACAAACCAACCCTTCACTACACTCTTCAC
TCAAACCAAAACAAGAAAACATACACAAATAGCAAAACAAGGGCGAATTCTCAACACAACATATACAAAA
CAAACGAATCTCAAGCAATCAAGCATTCTACTTCTATTGCAGCAATTTAAATCATTTCTTTTAAAGCAAA
AGCAATTTTCTGAAAATTTTCACCATTTACGAACGATAGCATGGTGAGCAAGGGCGAGGAGGATAACATG
GCCATCATCAAGGAGTTCATGCGCTTCAAGGTGCACATGGAGGGCTCCGTGAACGGCCACGAGTTCGAGA
TCGAGGGCGAGGGCGAGGGCCGCCCCTACGAGGGCACCCAGACCGCCAAGCTGAAGGTGACCAAGGGTGG
CCCCCTGCCCTTCGCCTGGGACATCCTGTCCCCTCAGTTCATGTACGGCTCCAAGGCCTACGTGAAGCAC
CCCGCCGACATCCCCGACTACTTGAAGCTGTCCTTCCCCGAGGGCTTCAAGTGGGAGCGCGTGATGAACT
TCGAGGACGGCGGCGTGGTGACCGTGACCCAGGACTCCTCCCTGCAGGACGGCGAGTTCATCTACAAGGT
GAAGCTGCGCGGCACCAACTTCCCCTCCGACGGCCCCGTAATGCAGAAGAAGACCATGGGCTGGGAGGCC
TCCTCCGAGCGGATGTACCCCGAGGACGGCGCCCTGAAGGGCGAGATCAAGCAGAGGCTGAAGCTGAAGG
ACGGCGGCCACTACGACGCTGAGGTCAAGACCACCTACAAGGCCAAGAAGCCCGTGCAGCTGCCCGGCGC
CTACAACGTCAACATCAAGTTGGACATCACCTCCCACAACGAGGACTACACCATCGTGGAACAGTACGAA
CGCGCCGAGGGCCGCCACTCCACCGGCGGCATGGACGAGCTGTACAAGAAGGACGAGCTGTAAGCGCCGC
CCGGCTGCATCGCTGAAATCACCAGTCTCTCTCTACAAATCTATCTCTCTCTATAATAATGTGTGAGTAG
TTCCCAGATAAGGGAATTAGGGTTCTTATAGGGTTTCGCTCATGTGTTGAGCATATAAGAAACCCTTAGT
ATGTATTTGTATTTGTAAAATACTTCTATCAATAAAATTTCTAATTCCTAAAACCAAAATCCAGTGGTAC
CAAGCTTCGACTTGCCTTCCGCACAATACATCATTTCTTCTTAGCTTTTTTTCTTCTTCTTCGTTCATAC
AGTTTTTTTTTGTTTATCAGCTTACATTTTCTTGAACCGTAGCTTTCGTTTTCTTCTTTTTAACTTTCCA
TTCGGAGTTTTTGTATCTTGTTTCATAGTTTGTCCCAGGATTAGAATGATTAGGCATCGAACCTTCAAGA
ATTTGATTGAATAAAACATCTTCATTCTTAAGATATGAAGATAATCTTCAAAAGGCCCCTGGGAATCTGA
AAGAAGAGAAGCAGGCCCATTTATATGGGAAAGAACAATAGTATTTCTTATATAGGCCCATTTAAGTTGA
AAACAATCTTCAAAAGTCCCACATCGCTTAGATAAGAAAACGAAGCTGAGTTTATATACAGCTAGAGTCG
AAGTAGTGATTGGGAGACCAACCCAGTGGACATAAGCCTGTTCGGTTCGTAAGCTGTAATGCAAGTAGCG
TATGCGCTCACGCAACTGGTCCAGAACCTTGACCGAACGCAGCGGTGGTAACGGCGCAGTGGCGGTTTTC
ATGGCTTGTTATGACTGTTTTTTTGGGGTACAGTCTATGCCTCGGGCATCCAAGCAGCAAGCGCGTTACG
CCGTGGGTCGATGTTTGATGTTATGGAGCAGCAACGATGTTACGCAGCAGGGCAGTCGCCCTAAAACAAA
GTTAAACATCATGGGGGAAGCGGTGATCGCCGAAGTATCGACTCAACTATCAGAGGTAGTTGGCGTCATC
GAGCGCCATCTCGAACCGACGTTGCTGGCCGTACATTTGTACGGCTCCGCAGTGGATGGCGGCCTGAAGC
CACACAGTGATATTGATTTGCTGGTTACGGTGACCGTAAGGCTTGATGAAACAACGCGGCGAGCTTTGAT
CAACGACCTTTTGGAAACTTCGGCTTCCCCTGGAGAGAGCGAGATTCTCCGCGCTGTAGAAGTCACCATT
GTTGTGCACGACGACATCATTCCGTGGCGTTATCCAGCTAAGCGCGAACTGCAATTTGGAGAATGGCAGC
GCAATGACATTCTTGCAGGTATCTTCGAGCCAGCCACGATCGACATTGATCTGGCTATCTTGCTGACAAA
AGCAAGAGAACATAGCGTTGCCTTGGTAGGTCCAGCGGCGGAGGAACTCTTTGATCCGGTTCCTGAACAG
GATCTATTTGAGGCGCTAAATGAAACCTTAACGCTATGGAACTCGCCGCCCGACTGGGCTGGCGATGAGC
GAAATGTAGTGCTTACGTTGTCCCGCATTTGGTACAGCGCAGTAACCGGCAAAATCGCGCCGAAGGATGT
CGCTGCCGACTGGGCAATGGAGCGCCTGCCGGCCCAGTATCAGCCCGTCATACTTGAAGCTAGACAGGCT
TATCTTGGACAAGAAGAAGATCGCTTGGCCTCGCGCGCAGATCAGTTGGAAGAATTTGTCCACTACGTGA
AAGGCGAGATCACCAAGGTAGTCGGCAAATAATGTCTAGCTAGAAATTCGTTCAAGCCGACGCCGCTTCG
CGGCGCGGCTTAACTCAAGCGTTAGATGCACTAAGCACATAATTGCTCACAGCCAAACTATCAGGTCAAG
TCTGCTTTTATTATTTTTAAGCGTGCATAATAAGCCGGTCTCGGTTTTAGAGCTAGAAATAGCAAGTTAA
AATAAGGCTAGTCCGTTATCAACTTGAAAAAGTGGCACCGAGTCGGTGCTTTTTTTTGCAAAATTTTCCA
GATCGATTTCTTCTTCCTCTGTTCTTCGGCGTTCAATTTCTGGGGTTTTCTCTTCGTTTTCTGTAACTGA
AACCTAAAATTTGACCTAAAAAAAATCTCAAATAATATGATTCAGTGGTTTTGTACTTTTCAGTTAGTTG
AGTTTTGCAGTTCCGATGAGATAAACCAATACCATGGTTATACTAGTCTCAACTTTTGATTCGCTATTTG
CAGTGCACCTGTGGCGTTCATCACATCTTTTGTGACACTGTTTGCACTGGTCATTGCTATTACAAAGGAC
CTTCCTGATGTTGAAGGAGATCGAAAGTAAGTAACTGCACGCATAACCATTTTCTTTCCGCTCTTTGGCT
CAATCCATTTGACAGTCAAAGACAATGTTTAACCAGCTCCGTTTGATATATTGTCTTTATGTGTTTGTTC
AAGCATGTTTAGTTAATCATGCCTTTGATTGATCTTGAATAGGTTCCAAATATCAACCCTGGCAACAAAA
CTTGGAGTGAGAAACATTGCATTCCTCGGTTCTGGACTTCTGCTAGTAAATTATGTTTCAGCCATATCAC
TAGCTTTCTACATGCCTCAGGTGAATTCATCTATTTCCGTCTTAACTATTTCGGTTAATTAAAGCACGAA
CACCATTACTGCATGTAGAAGCTTGATAAACTATCGCCACCAATTTATTTTTGTTGCGATATTGTTACTT
TCCTCAGTATGCAGCTTTGAAAAGACCAACCCTCTTATCCTTTAACAATGAACAGGTTTTTAGAGGTAGC
TTGATGATTCCTGCACATGTGATCTTGGCTTCAGGCTTAATTTTCCAGGTAAAGCATTATGAGATACTCT
TATATCTCTTACATACTTTTGAGATAATGCACAAGAACTTCATAACTATATGCTTTAGTTTCTGCATTTG
ACACTGCCAAATTCATTAATCTCTAATATCTTTGTTGTTGATCTTTGGTAGACATGGGTACTAGAAAAAG
CAAACTACACCAAGGTAAAATACTTTTGTACAAACATAAACTCGTTATCACGGAACATCAATGGAGTGTA
TATCTAACGGAGTGTAGAAACATTTGATTATTGCAGGAAGCTATCTCAGGATATTATCGGTTTATATGGA
ATCTCTTCTACGCAGAGTATCTGTTATTCCCCTTCCTCTAGCTTTCAATTTCATGGTGAGGATATGCAGT
TTTCTTTGTATATCATTCTTCTTCTTCTTTGTAGCTTGGAGTCAAAATCGGTTCCTTCATGTACATACAT
CAAGGATATGTCCTTCTGAATTTTTATATCTTGCAATAAAAATGCTTGTACCAATTGAAACACCAGCTTT
TTGAGTTCTATGATCACTGACTTGGTTCTAACCAAAAAAAAAAAAATGTTTAATTTACATATCTAAAAGT
AGGTTTAGGGAAACCTAAACAGTAAAATATTTGTATATTATTCGAATTTCACTCATCATAAAAACTTAAA
TTGCACCATAAAATTTTGTTTTACTATTAATGATGTAATTTGTGTAACTTAAGATAAAAATAATATTCCG
TAAGTTAACCGGCTAAAACCACGTATAAACCAGGGAACCTGTTAAACCGGTTCTTTACTGGATAAAGAAA
TGAAAGCCCATGTAGACAGCTCCATTAGAGCCCAAACCCTAAATTTCTCATCTATATAAAAGGAGTGACA
TTAGGGTTTTTGTTCGTCCTCTTAAAGCTTCTCGTTTTCTCTGCCGTCTCTCTCATTCGCGCGACGCAAA
CGATCTTCAGGTGATCTTCTTTCTCCAAATCCTCTCTCATAACTCTGATTTCGTACTTGTGTATTTGAGC
TCACGCTCTGTTTCTCTCACCACAGCCTCTAGATGGATTACAAGGACCACGACGGGGATTACAAGGACCA
CGACATTGATTACAAGGATGATGATGACAAGATGGCTCCGAAGAAGAAGAGGAAGGTTGGCATCCACGGG
GTGCCAGCTGCTGACAAGAAGTACTCGATCGGCCTCGATATTGGGACTAACTCTGTTGGCTGGGCCGTGA
TCACCGACGAGTACAAGGTGCCCTCAAAGAAGTTCAAGGTCCTGGGCAACACCGATCGGCATTCCATCAA
GAAGAATCTCATTGGCGCTCTCCTGTTCGACAGCGGCGAGACGGCTGAGGCTACGCGGCTCAAGCGCACC
GCCCGCAGGCGGTACACGCGCAGGAAGAATCGCATCTGCTACCTGCAGGAGATTTTCTCCAACGAGATGG
CGAAGGTTGACGATTCTTTCTTCCACAGGCTGGAGGAGTCATTCCTCGTGGAGGAGGATAAGAAGCACGA
GCGGCATCCAATCTTCGGCAACATTGTCGACGAGGTTGCCTACCACGAGAAGTACCCTACGATCTACCAT
CTGCGGAAGAAGCTCGTGGACTCCACAGATAAGGCGGACCTCCGCCTGATCTACCTCGCTCTGGCCCACA
TGATTAAGTTCAGGGGCCATTTCCTGATCGAGGGGGATCTCAACCCGGACAATAGCGATGTTGACAAGCT
GTTCATCCAGCTCGTGCAGACGTACAACCAGCTCTTCGAGGAGAACCCCATTAATGCGTCAGGCGTCGAC
GCGAAGGCTATCCTGTCCGCTAGGCTCTCGAAGTCTCGGCGCCTCGAGAACCTGATCGCCCAGCTGCCGG
GCGAGAAGAAGAACGGCCTGTTCGGGAATCTCATTGCGCTCAGCCTGGGGCTCACGCCCAACTTCAAGTC
GAATTTCGATCTCGCTGAGGACGCCAAGCTGCAGCTCTCCAAGGACACATACGACGATGACCTGGATAAC
CTCCTGGCCCAGATCGGCGATCAGTACGCGGACCTGTTCCTCGCTGCCAAGAATCTGTCGGACGCCATCC
TCCTGTCTGATATTCTCAGGGTGAACACCGAGATTACGAAGGCTCCGCTCTCAGCCTCCATGATCAAGCG
CTACGACGAGCACCATCAGGATCTGACCCTCCTGAAGGCGCTGGTCAGGCAGCAGCTCCCCGAGAAGTAC
AAGGAGATCTTCTTCGATCAGTCGAAGAACGGCTACGCTGGGTACATTGACGGCGGGGCCTCTCAGGAGG
AGTTCTACAAGTTCATCAAGCCGATTCTGGAGAAGATGGACGGCACGGAGGAGCTGCTGGTGAAGCTCAA
TCGCGAGGACCTCCTGAGGAAGCAGCGGACATTCGATAACGGCAGCATCCCACACCAGATTCATCTCGGG
GAGCTGCACGCTATCCTGAGGAGGCAGGAGGACTTCTACCCTTTCCTCAAGGATAACCGCGAGAAGATCG
AGAAGATTCTGACTTTCAGGATCCCGTACTACGTCGGCCCACTCGCTAGGGGCAACTCCCGCTTCGCTTG
GATGACCCGCAAGTCAGAGGAGACGATCACGCCGTGGAACTTCGAGGAGGTGGTCGACAAGGGCGCTAGC
GCTCAGTCGTTCATCGAGAGGATGACGAATTTCGACAAGAACCTGCCAAATGAGAAGGTGCTCCCTAAGC
ACTCGCTCCTGTACGAGTACTTCACAGTCTACAACGAGCTGACTAAGGTGAAGTATGTGACCGAGGGCAT
GAGGAAGCCGGCTTTCCTGTCTGGGGAGCAGAAGAAGGCCATCGTGGACCTCCTGTTCAAGACCAACCGG
AAGGTCACGGTTAAGCAGCTCAAGGAGGACTACTTCAAGAAGATTGAGTGCTTCGATTCGGTCGAGATCT
CTGGCGTTGAGGACCGCTTCAACGCCTCCCTGGGGACCTACCACGATCTCCTGAAGATCATTAAGGATAA
GGACTTCCTGGACAACGAGGAGAATGAGGATATCCTCGAGGACATTGTGCTGACACTCACTCTGTTCGAG
GACCGGGAGATGATCGAGGAGCGCCTGAAGACTTACGCCCATCTCTTCGATGACAAGGTCATGAAGCAGC
TCAAGAGGAGGAGGTACACCGGCTGGGGGAGGCTGAGCAGGAAGCTCATCAACGGCATTCGGGACAAGCA
GTCCGGGAAGACGATCCTCGACTTCCTGAAGAGCGATGGCTTCGCGAACCGCAATTTCATGCAGCTGATT
CACGATGACAGCCTCACATTCAAGGAGGATATCCAGAAGGCTCAGGTGAGCGGCCAGGGGGACTCGCTGC
ACGAGCATATCGCGAACCTCGCTGGCTCGCCAGCTATCAAGAAGGGGATTCTGCAGACCGTGAAGGTTGT
GGACGAGCTGGTGAAGGTCATGGGCAGGCACAAGCCTGAGAACATCGTCATTGAGATGGCCCGGGAGAAT
CAGACCACGCAGAAGGGCCAGAAGAACTCACGCGAGAGGATGAAGAGGATCGAGGAGGGCATTAAGGAGC
TGGGGTCCCAGATCCTCAAGGAGCACCCGGTGGAGAACACGCAGCTGCAGAATGAGAAGCTCTACCTGTA
CTACCTCCAGAATGGCCGCGATATGTATGTGGACCAGGAGCTGGATATTAACAGGCTCAGCGATTACGAC
GTCGATCATATCGTTCCACAGTCATTCCTGAAGGATGACTCCATTGACAACAAGGTCCTCACCAGGTCGG
ACAAGAACCGGGGCAAGTCTGATAATGTTCCTTCAGAGGAGGTCGTTAAGAAGATGAAGAACTACTGGCG
CCAGCTCCTGAATGCCAAGCTGATCACGCAGCGGAAGTTCGATAACCTCACAAAGGCTGAGAGGGGCGGG
CTCTCTGAGCTGGACAAGGCGGGCTTCATCAAGAGGCAGCTGGTCGAGACACGGCAGATCACTAAGCACG
TTGCGCAGATTCTCGACTCACGGATGAACACTAAGTACGATGAGAATGACAAGCTGATCCGCGAGGTGAA
GGTCATCACCCTGAAGTCAAAGCTCGTCTCCGACTTCAGGAAGGATTTCCAGTTCTACAAGGTTCGGGAG
ATCAACAATTACCACCATGCCCATGACGCGTACCTGAACGCGGTGGTCGGCACAGCTCTGATCAAGAAGT
ACCCAAAGCTCGAGAGCGAGTTCGTGTACGGGGACTACAAGGTTTACGATGTGAGGAAGATGATCGCCAA
GTCGGAGCAGGAGATTGGCAAGGCTACCGCCAAGTACTTCTTCTACTCTAACATTATGAATTTCTTCAAG
ACAGAGATCACTCTGGCCAATGGCGAGATCCGGAAGCGCCCCCTCATCGAGACGAACGGCGAGACGGGGG
AGATCGTGTGGGACAAGGGCAGGGATTTCGCGACCGTCAGGAAGGTTCTCTCCATGCCACAAGTGAATAT
CGTCAAGAAGACAGAGGTCCAGACTGGCGGGTTCTCTAAGGAGTCAATTCTGCCTAAGCGGAACAGCGAC
AAGCTCATCGCCCGCAAGAAGGACTGGGATCCGAAGAAGTACGGCGGGTTCGACAGCCCCACTGTGGCCT
ACTCGGTCCTGGTTGTGGCGAAGGTTGAGAAGGGCAAGTCCAAGAAGCTCAAGAGCGTGAAGGAGCTGCT
GGGGATCACGATTATGGAGCGCTCCAGCTTCGAGAAGAACCCGATCGATTTCCTGGAGGCGAAGGGCTAC
AAGGAGGTGAAGAAGGACCTGATCATTAAGCTCCCCAAGTACTCACTCTTCGAGCTGGAGAACGGCAGGA
AGCGGATGCTGGCTTCCGCTGGCGAGCTGCAGAAGGGGAACGAGCTGGCTCTGCCGTCCAAGTATGTGAA
CTTCCTCTACCTGGCCTCCCACTACGAGAAGCTCAAGGGCAGCCCCGAGGACAACGAGCAGAAGCAGCTG
TTCGTCGAGCAGCACAAGCATTACCTCGACGAGATCATTGAGCAGATTTCCGAGTTCTCCAAGCGCGTGA
TCCTGGCCGACGCGAATCTGGATAAGGTCCTCTCCGCGTACAACAAGCACCGCGACAAGCCAATCAGGGA
GCAGGCTGAGAATATCATTCATCTCTTCACCCTGACGAACCTCGGCGCCCCTGCTGCTTTCAAGTACTTC
GACACAACTATCGATCGCAAGAGGTACACAAGCACTAAGGAGGTCCTGGACGCGACCCTCATCCACCAGT
CGATTACCGGCCTCTACGAGACGCGCATCGACCTGTCTCAGCTCGGGGGCGACAAGCGGCCAGCGGCGAC
GAAGAAGGCGGGGCAGGCGAAGAAGAAGAAGTGAGCTCAGAGCTTTCGTTCGTATCATCGGTTTCGACAA
CGTTCGTCAAGTTCAATGCATCAGTTTCATTGCGCACACACCAGAATCCTACTGAGTTTGAGTATTATGG
CATTGGGAAAACTGTTTTTCTTGTACCATTTGTTGTGCTTGTAATTTACTGTGTTTTTTATTCGGTTTTC
GCTATCGAACTGTGAAATGGAAATGGATGGAGAAGAGTTAATGAATGATATGGTCCTTTTGTTCATTCTC
AAATTAATATTATTTGTTTTTTCTCTTATTTGTTGTGTGTTGAATTTGAAATTATAAGAGATATGCAAAC
ATTTTGTTTTGAGTAAAAATGTGTCAAATCGTGGCCTCTAATGACCGAAGTTAATATGAGGAGTAAAACA
CTTGTAGTTGTACCATTATGCTTATTCACTAGGCAACAAATATATTTTCAGACCTAGAAAAGCTGCAAAT
GTTACTGAATACAAGTATGTCCTCTTGTGTTTTAGACATTTATGAACTTTCCTTTATGTAATTTTCCAGA
ATCCTTGTCAGATTCTAATCATTGCTTTATAATTATAGTTATACTCATGGATTTGTAGTTGAGTATGAAA
ATATTTTTTAATGCATTTTATGACTTGCCAATTGATTGACAACGAATTCGTAATCATGTCATAGCTGTTT
CCTGTGTGAAATTGTTATCCGCTCACAATTCCACACAACATACGAGCCGGAAGCATAAAGTGTAAAGCCT
GGGGTGCCTAATGAGTGAGCTAACTCACATTAATTGCGTTGCGCTCACTGCCCGCTTTCCAGTCGGGAAA
CCTGTCGTGCCAGCTGCATTAATGAATCGGCCAACGCGCGGGGAGAGGCGGTTTGCGTATTGGCTAGAGC
AGCTTGCCAACATGGTGGAGCACGACACTCTCGTCTACTCCAAGAATATCAAAGATACAGTCTCAGAAGA
CCAAAGGGCTATTGAGACTTTTCAACAAAGGGTAATATCGGGAAACCTCCTCGGATTCCATTGCCCAGCT
ATCTGTCACTTCATCAAAAGGACAGTAGAAAAGGAAGGTGGCACCTACAAATGCCATCATTGCGATAAAG
GAAAGGCTATCGTTCAAGATGCCTCTGCCGACAGTGGTCCCAAAGATGGACCCCCACCCACGAGGAGCAT
CGTGGAAAAAGAAGACGTTCCAACCACGTCTTCAAAGCAAGTGGATTGATGTGAACATGGTGGAGCACGA
CACTCTCGTCTACTCCAAGAATATCAAAGATACAGTCTCAGAAGACCAAAGGGCTATTGAGACTTTTCAA
CAAAGGGTAATATCGGGAAACCTCCTCGGATTCCATTGCCCAGCTATCTGTCACTTCATCAAAAGGACAG
TAGAAAAGGAAGGTGGCACCTACAAATGCCATCATTGCGATAAAGGAAAGGCTATCGTTCAAGATGCCTC
TGCCGACAGTGGTCCCAAAGATGGACCCCCACCCACGAGGAGCATCGTGGAAAAAGAAGACGTTCCAACC
ACGTCTTCAAAGCAAGTGGATTGATGTGATATCTCCACTGACGTAAGGGATGACGCACAATCCCACTATC
CTTCGCAAGACCCTTCCTCTATATAAGGAAGTTCATTTCATTTGGAGAGGACACGCTGAAATCACCAGTC
TCTCTCTACAAATCTATCTCTCTCGAGCTTTCGCAGATCCGGGGGGCAATGAGATATGAAAAAGCCTGAA
CTCACCGCGACGTCTGTCGAGAAGTTTCTGATCGAAAAGTTCGACAGCGTCTCCGACCTGATGCAGCTCT
CGGAGGGCGAAGAATCTCGTGCTTTCAGCTTCGATGTAGGAGGGCGTGGATATGTCCTGCGGGTAAATAG
CTGCGCCGATGGTTTCTACAAAGATCGTTATGTTTATCGGCACTTTGCATCGGCCGCGCTCCCGATTCCG
GAAGTGCTTGACATTGGGGAGTTTAGCGAGAGCCTGACCTATTGCATCTCCCGCCGTTCACAGGGTGTCA
CGTTGCAAGACCTGCCTGAAACCGAACTGCCCGCTGTTCTACAACCGGTCGCGGAGGCTATGGATGCGAT
CGCTGCGGCCGATCTTAGCCAGACGAGCGGGTTCGGCCCATTCGGACCGCAAGGAATCGGTCAATACACT
ACATGGCGTGATTTCATATGCGCGATTGCTGATCCCCATGTGTATCACTGGCAAACTGTGATGGACGACA
CCGTCAGTGCGTCCGTCGCGCAGGCTCTCGATGAGCTGATGCTTTGGGCCGAGGACTGCCCCGAAGTCCG
GCACCTCGTGCACGCGGATTTCGGCTCCAACAATGTCCTGACGGACAATGGCCGCATAACAGCGGTCATT
GACTGGAGCGAGGCGATGTTCGGGGATTCCCAATACGAGGTCGCCAACATCTTCTTCTGGAGGCCGTGGT
TGGCTTGTATGGAGCAGCAGACGCGCTACTTCGAGCGGAGGCATCCGGAGCTTGCAGGATCGCCACGACT
CCGGGCGTATATGCTCCGCATTGGTCTTGACCAACTCTATCAGAGCTTGGTTGACGGCAATTTCGATGAT
GCAGCTTGGGCGCAGGGTCGATGCGACGCAATCGTCCGATCCGGAGCCGGGACTGTCGGGCGTACACAAA
TCGCCCGCAGAAGCGCGGCCGTCTGGACCGATGGCTGTGTAGAAGTACTCGCCGATAGTGGAAACCGACG
CCCCAGCACTCGTCCGAGGGCAAAGAAATAGAGTAGATGCCGACCGGGATCTGTCGATCGACAAGCTCGA
GTTTCTCCATAATAATGTGTGAGTAGTTCCCAGATAAGGGAATTAGGGTTCCTATAGGGTTTCGCTCATG
TGTTGAGCATATAAGAAACCCTTAGTATGTATTTGTATTTGTAAAATACTTCTATCAATAAAATTTCTAA
TTCCTAAAACCAAAATCCAGTACTAAAATCCAGATCCCCCGAATTAATTCGGCGTTAATTCAGTACATTA
AAAACGTCCGCAATGTGTTATTAAGTTGTCTAAGCGTCAATTTGTTTACACCACAATATATCCTGCCACC
AGCCAGCCAACAGCTCCCCGACCGGCAGCTCGGCACAAAATCACCACTCGATACAGGCAGCCCATCAGTC
CGGGACGGCGTCAGCGGGAGAGCCGTTGTAAGGCGGCAGACTTTGCTCATGTTACCGATGCTATTCGGAA
GAACGGCAACTAAGCTGCCGGGTTTGAAACACGGATGATCTCGCGGAGGGTAGCATGTTGATTGTAACGA
TGACAGAGCGTTGCTGCCTGTGATCACCGCGGTTTCAAAATCGGCTCCGTCGATACTATGTTATACGCCA
ACTTTGAAAACAACTTTGAAAAAGCTGTTTTCTGGTATTTAAGGTTTTAGAATGCAAGGAACAGTGAATT
GGAGTTCGTCTTGTTATAATTAGCTTCTTGGGGTATCTTTAAATACTGTAGAAAAGAGGAAGGAAATAAT
AAATGGCTAAAATGAGAATATCACCGGAATTGAAAAAACTGATCGAAAAATACCGCTGCGTAAAAGATAC
GGAAGGAATGTCTCCTGCTAAGGTATATAAGCTGGTGGGAGAAAATGAAAACCTATATTTAAAAATGACG
GACAGCCGGTATAAAGGGACCACCTATGATGTGGAACGGGAAAAGGACATGATGCTATGGCTGGAAGGAA
AGCTGCCTGTTCCAAAGGTCCTGCACTTTGAACGGCATGATGGCTGGAGCAATCTGCTCATGAGTGAGGC
CGATGGCGTCCTTTGCTCGGAAGAGTATGAAGATGAACAAAGCCCTGAAAAGATTATCGAGCTGTATGCG
GAGTGCATCAGGCTCTTTCACTCCATCGACATATCGGATTGTCCCTATACGAATAGCTTAGACAGCCGCT
TAGCCGAATTGGATTACTTACTGAATAACGATCTGGCCGATGTGGATTGCGAAAACTGGGAAGAAGACAC
TCCATTTAAAGATCCGCGCGAGCTGTATGATTTTTTAAAGACGGAAAAGCCCGAAGAGGAACTTGTCTTT
TCCCACGGCGACCTGGGAGACAGCAACATCTTTGTGAAAGATGGCAAAGTAAGTGGCTTTATTGATCTTG
GGAGAAGCGGCAGGGCGGACAAGTGGTATGACATTGCCTTCTGCGTCCGGTCGATCAGGGAGGATATCGG
GGAAGAACAGTATGTCGAGCTATTTTTTGACTTACTGGGGATCAAGCCTGATTGGGAGAAAATAAAATAT
TATATTTTACTGGATGAATTGTTTTAGTACCTAGAATGCATGACCAAAATCCCTTAACGTGAGTTTTCGT
TCCACTGAGCGCTGAGAGATCCCCTCATAATTTCCCCAAAGCGTAACCATGTGTGAATAAATTTTGAGCT
AGTAGGGTTGCAGCCACGAGTAAGTCTTCCCTTGTTATTGTGTAGCCAGAATGCCGCAAAACTTCCATGC
CTAAGCGAACTGTTGAGAGTACGTTTCGATTTCTGACTGTGTTAGCCTGGAAGTGCTTGTCCCAACCTTG
TTTCTGAGCATGAACGCCCGCAAGCCAACATGTTAGTTGAAGCATCAGGGCGATTAGCAGCATGATATCA
AAACGCTCTGAGCTGCTCGTTCGGCTATGGCGTAGGCCTAGTCCGTAGGCAGGACTTTTCAAGTCTCGGA
AGGTTTCTTCAATCTGCATTCGCTTCGAATAGATATTAACAAGTTGTTTGGGTGTTCGAATTTCAACAGG
TAAGTTAGTTGCTAGAACCCATGGCTCCTTTGCCGACGCTGAGTAGATTTTAGGTGACGGGTGGTGACAA
TGAGTCCGTGTCGAGCGCTGATTTTTTCGGCCTTTAGAGCGAGATTTATACAATAGAATTTGGCATGAGA
TTGGATTGCTTTTAGTCAGCCTCTTATAGCCTAAAGTCTTTGAGTGACTAGATGACATATCATGTAAGTT
GCTGATAGGTTTCCAGTTTTCCGCTCCTAGGTCTGCATATTGTACTTTTCCTCTTACTCGACTTAACCAG
TACCAACCCAGCTTCTCAACGGATTTATACCATGGCACTTTAAAGCCAGCATCACTGACAATGAGCGGTG
TGGTGTTACTCGGTAGAATGCTCGCAAGGTCGGCTAGAAATTGGTCATGAGCTTTCTTTGAACATTGCTC
TGAAAGCGGGAACGCTTTCTCATAAAGAGTAACAGAACGACCGTGTAGTGCGACTGAAGCTCGCAATACC
ATAAGTCGTTTTTGCTCACGAATATCAGACCAGTCAACAAGTACAATGGGCATCGTATTGCCCGAACAGA
TAAAGCTAGCATGCCAACGGTATACAGCGAGTCGCTCTTTGTGGAGGTGACGATTACCTAACAATCGGTC
GATTCGTTTGATGTTATGTTTTGTTCTCGCTTTGGTTGGCAGGTTACGGCCAAGTTCGGTAAGAGTGAGA
GTTTTACAGTCAAGTAATGCGTGGCAAGCCAACGTTAAGCTGTTGAGTCGTTTTAAGTGTAATTCGGGGC
AGAATTGGTAAAGAGAGTCGTGTAAAATATCGAGTTCGCACATCTTGTTGTCTGATTATTGATTTTTCGC
GAAACCATTTGATCATATGACAAGATGTGTATCCACCTTAACTTAATGATTTTTACCAAAATCATTAGGG
GATTCATCAGCACTGAGCGTCAGACCCCGTAGAAAAGATCAAAGGATCTTCTTGAGATCCTTTTTTTCTG
CGCGTAATCTGCTGCTTGCAAACAAAAAAACCACCGCTACCAGCGGTGGTTTGTTTGCCGGATCAAGAGC
TACCAACTCTTTTTCCGAAGGTAACTGGCTTCAGCAGAGCGCAGATACCAAATACTGTCCTTCTAGTGTA
GCCGTAGTTAGGCCACCACTTCAAGAACTCTGTAGCACCGCCTACATACCTCGCTCTGCTAATCCTGTTA
CCAGTGGCTGCTGCCAGTGGCGATAAGTCGTGTCTTACCGGGTTGGACTCAAGACGATAGTTACCGGATA
AGGCGCAGCGGTCGGGCTGAACGGGGGGTTCGTGCACACAGCCCAGCTTGGAGCGAACGACCTACACCGA
ACTGAGATACCTACAGCGTGAGCTATGAGAAAGCGCCACGCTTCCCGAAGGGAGAAAGGCGGACAGGTAT
CCGGTAAGCGGCAGGGTCGGAACAGGAGAGCGCACGAGGGAGCTTCCAGGGGGAAACGCCTGGTATCTTT
ATAGTCCTGTCGGGTTTCGCCACCTCTGACTTGAGCGTCGATTTTTGTGATGCTCGTCAGGGGGGCGGAG
CCTATGGAAAAACGCCAGCAACGCGGCCTTTTTACGGTTCCTGGCCTTTTGCTGGCCTTTTGCTCACATG
TTCTTTCCTGCGTTATCCCCTGATTCTGTGGATAACCGTATTACCGCCTTTGAGTGAGCTGATACCGCTC
GCCGCAGCCGAACGACCGAGCGCAGCGAGTCAGTGAGCGAGGAAGCGGAAGAGCGCCTGATGCGGTATTT
TCTCCTTACGCATCTGTGCGGTATTTCACACCGCATATGGTGCACTCTCAGTACAATCTGCTCTGATGCC
GCATAGTTAAGCCAGTATACACTCCGCTATCGCTACGTGACTGGGTCATGGCTGCGCCCCGACACCCGCC
AACACCCGCTGACGCGCCCTGACGGGCTTGTCTGCTCCCGGCATCCGCTTACAGACAAGCTGTGACCGTC
TCCGGGAGCTGCATGTGTCAGAGGTTTTCACCGTCATCACCGAAACGCGCGAGGCAGGGTGCCTTGATGT
GGGCGCCGGCGGTCGAGTGGCGACGGCGCGGCTTGTCCGCGCCCTGGTAGATTGCCTGGCCGTAGGCCAG
CCATTTTTGAGCGGCCAGCGGCCGCGATAGGCCGACGCGAAGCGGCGGGGCGTAGGGAGCGCAGCGACCG
AAGGGTAGGCGCTTTTTGCAGCTCTTCGGCTGTGCGCTGGCCAGACAGTTATGCACAGGCCAGGCGGGTT
TTAAGAGTTTTAATAAGTTTTAAAGAGTTTTAGGCGGAAAAATCGCCTTTTTTCTCTTTTATATCAGTCA
CTTACATGTGTGACCGGTTCCCAATGTACGGCTTTGGGTTCCCAATGTACGGGTTCCGGTTCCCAATGTA
CGGCTTTGGGTTCCCAATGTACGTGCTATCCACAGGAAACAGACCTTTTCGACCTTTTTCCCCTGCTAGG
GCAATTTGCCCTAGCATCTGCTCCGTACATTAGGAACCGGCGGATGCTTCGCCCTCGATCAGGTTGCGGT
AGCGCATGACTAGGATCGGGCCAGCCTGCCCCGCCTCCTCCTTCAAATCGTACTCCGGCAGGTCATTTGA
CCCGATCAGCTTGCGCACGGTGAAACAGAACTTCTTGAACTCTCCGGCGCTGCCACTGCGTTCGTAGATC
GTCTTGAACAACCATCTGGCTTCTGCCTTGCCTGCGGCGCGGCGTGCCAGGCGGTAGAGAAAACGGCCGA
TGCCGGGATCGATCAAAAAGTAATCGGGGTGAACCGTCAGCACGTCCGGGTTCTTGCCTTCTGTGATCTC
GCGGTACATCCAATCAGCTAGCTCGATCTCGATGTACTCCGGCCGCCCGGTTTCGCTCTTTACGATCTTG
TAGCGGCTAATCAAGGCTTCACCCTCGGATACCGTCACCAGGCGGCCGTTCTTGGCCTTCTTCGTACGCT
GCATGGCAACGTGCGTGGTGTTTAACCGAATGCAGGTTTCTACCAGGTCGTCTTTCTGCTTTCCGCCATC
GGCTCGCCGGCAGAACTTGAGTACGTCCGCAACGTGTGGACGGAACACGCGGCCGGGCTTGTCTCCCTTC
CCTTCCCGGTATCGGTTCATGGATTCGGTTAGATGGGAAACCGCCATCAGTACCAGGTCGTAATCCCACA
CACTGGCCATGCCGGCCGGCCCTGCGGAAACCTCTACGTGCCCGTCTGGAAGCTCGTAGCGGATCACCTC
GCCAGCTCGTCGGTCACGCTTCGACAGACGGAAAACGGCCACGTCCATGATGCTGCGACTATCGCGGGTG
CCCACGTCATAGAGCATCGGAACGAAAAAATCTGGTTGCTCGTCGCCCTTGGGCGGCTTCCTAATCGACG
GCGCACCGGCTGCCGGCGGTTGCCGGGATTCTTTGCGGATTCGATCAGCGGCCGCTTGCCACGATTCACC
GGGGCGTGCTTCTGCCTCGATGCGTTGCCGCTGGGCGGCCTGCGCGGCCTTCAACTTCTCCACCAGGTCA
TCACCCAGCGCCGCGCCGATTTGTACCGGGCCGGATGGTTTGCGACCGCTCACGCCGATTCCTCGGGCTT
GGGGGTTCCAGTGCCATTGCAGGGCCGGCAGGCAACCCAGCCGCTTACGCCTGGCCAACCGCCCGTTCCT
CCACACATGGGGCATTCCACGGCGTCGGTGCCTGGTTGTTCTTGATTTTCCATGCCGCCTCCTTTAGCCG
CTAAAATTCATCTACTCATTTATTCATTTGCTCATTTACTCTGGTAGCTGCGCGATGTATTCAGATAGCA
GCTCGGTAATGGTCTTGCCTTGGCGTACCGCGTACATCTTCAGCTTGGTGTGATCCTCCGCCGGCAACTG
AAAGTTGACCCGCTTCATGGCTGGCGTGTCTGCCAGGCTGGCCAACGTTGCAGCCTTGCTGCTGCGTGCG
CTCGGACGGCCGGCACTTAGCGTGTTTGTGCTTTTGCTCATTTTCTCTTTACCTCATTAACTCAAATGAG
TTTTGATTTAATTTCAGCGGCCAGCGCCTGGACCTCGCGGGCAGCGTCGCCCTCGGGTTCTGATTCAAGA
ACGGTTGTGCCGGCGGCGGCAGTGCCTGGGTAGCTCACGCGCTGCGTGATACGGGACTCAAGAATGGGCA
GCTCGTACCCGGCCAGCGCCTCGGCAACCTCACCGCCGATGCGCGTGCCTTTGATCGCCCGCGACACGAC
AAAGGCCGCTTGTAGCCTTCCATCCGTGACCTCAATGCGCTGCTTAACCAGCTCCACCAGGTCGGCGGTG
GCCCATATGTCGTAAGGGCTTGGCTGCACCGGAATCAGCACGAAGTCGGCTGCCTTGATCGCGGACACAG
CCAAGTCCGCCGCCTGGGGCGCTCCGTCGATCACTACGAAGTCGCGCCGGCCGATGGCCTTCACGTCGCG
GTCAATCGTCGGGCGGTCGATGCCGACAACGGTTAGCGGTTGATCTTCCCGCACGGCCGCCCAATCGCGG
GCACTGCCCTGGGGATCGGAATCGACTAACAGAACATCGGCCCCGGCGAGTTGCAGGGCGCGGGCTAGAT
GGGTTGCGATGGTCGTCTTGCCTGACCCGCCTTTCTGGTTAAGTACAGCGATAACCTTCATGCGTTCCCC
TTGCGTATTTGTTTATTTACTCATCGCATCATATACGCAGCGACCGCATGACGCAAGCTGTTTTACTCAA
ATACACATCACCTTTTTAGACGGCGGCGCTCGGTTTCTTCAGCGGCCAAGCTGGCCGGCCAGGCCGCCAG
CTTGGCATCAGACAAACCGGCCAGGATTTCATGCAGCCGCACGGTTGAGACGTGCGCGGGCGGCTCGAAC
ACGTACCCGGCCGCGATCATCTCCGCCTCGATCTCTTCGGTAATGAAAAACGGTTCGTCCTGGCCGTCCT
GGTGCGGTTTCATGCTTGTTCCTCTTGGCGTTCATTCTCGGCGGCCGCCAGGGCGTCGGCCTCGGTCAAT
GCGTCCTCACGGAAGGCACCGCGCCGCCTGGCCTCGGTGGGCGTCACTTCCTCGCTGCGCTCAAGTGCGC
GGTACAGGGTCGAGCGATGCACGCCAAGCAGTGCAGCCGCCTCTTTCACGGTGCGGCCTTCCTGGTCGAT
CAGCTCGCGGGCGTGCGCGATCTGTGCCGGGGTGAGGGTAGGGCGGGGGCCAAACTTCACGCCTCGGGCC
TTGGCGGCCTCGCGCCCGCTCCGGGTGCGGTCGATGATTAGGGAACGCTCGAACTCGGCAATGCCGGCGA
ACACGGTCAACACCATGCGGCCGGCCGGCGTGGTGGTGTCGGCCCACGGCTCTGCCAGGCTACGCAGGCC
CGCGCCGGCCTCCTGGATGCGCTCGGCAATGTCCAGTAGGTCGCGGGTGCTGCGGGCCAGGCGGTCTAGC
CTGGTCACTGTCACAACGTCGCCAGGGCGTAGGTGGTCAAGCATCCTGGCCAGCTCCGGGCGGTCGCGCC
TGGTGCCGGTGATCTTCTCGGAAAACAGCTTGGTGCAGCCGGCCGCGTGCAGTTCGGCCCGTTGGTTGGT
CAAGTCCTGGTCGTCGGTGCTGACGCGGGCATAGCCCAGCAGGCCAGCGGCGGCGCTCTTGTTCATGGCG
TAATGTCTCCGGTTCTAGTCGCAAGTATTCTACTTTATGCGACTAAAACACGCGACAAGAAAACGCCAGG
AAAAGGGCAGGGCGGCAGCCTGTCGCGTAACTTAGGACTTGTGCGACATGTCGTTTTCAGAAGACGGCTG
CACTGAACGTCAGAAGCCGACTGCACTATAGCAGCGGAGGGGTTGGATCAAAGTACTTTGATCCCGAGGG
GAACCCTGTGGTTGGCATGCACATACAAATGGACGAACGGATAAACCTTTTCACGCCCTTTTAAATATCC
GATTATTCTAATAAACGCTCTTTTCTCTTAG
Features (pLannotate 1.2.2; 31 found; start..end, strand, type, name):
      1..25      -  misc_feature   RB T-DNA repeat: right border repeat from nopaline C58 T-DNA
    424..460     +  ncRNA          PK1-TEV CVMV: Accession: RF01102 - 5'-leader pseudoknot of TEV/CVMV
    531..1238    +  CDS            mCherry: mCherry is a basic (constitutively fluorescent) red fluorescent protein published in 2004, derived from Discosoma sp.. It is reported to be a very rapidly-maturing monomer with low acid sensitivity.
   1308..1465    +  polyA_signal   CaMV poly(A) signal (fragment): cauliflower mosaic virus polyadenylation signal
   1919..1942    +  promoter       Pc promoter (fragment): intI1 (promoter lies within the coding sequence); class 1 integron promoter
   2118..2174    +  CDS            GmR (fragment): gentamycin acetyltransferase; aacC1; confers resistance to gentamycin
   2185..2972    +  CDS            SmR (fragment): aminoglycoside adenylyltransferase (Murphy, 1985); aadA; confers resistance to spectinomycin and streptomycin
   3124..3199    +  misc_RNA       gRNA scaffold: guide RNA scaffold for the Streptococcus pyogenes CRISPR/Cas9 system
   3432..3803    +  CDS            HST (fragment): HSTC_ARATH - Also known as HPT2, VTE2-2. Experimental evidence at protein level: Swiss-Prot protein existence level 1. Involved in the synthesis of plastoquinone-9. Can use both homogentisic acid and 2,5-dihydroxyphenylacetic acid gamma-lactone as prenyl acceptors, and solanesyl diphosphate > farnesyl diphosphate > geranylgeranyl diphosphate >> phytyl diphosphate as prenyl donors. Do not catalyze the decardoxylation of homogentisate uncoupled from prenylation. From Arabidopsis thaliana (Mouse-ear cress).
   3955..4038    +  CDS            HST (fragment): HSTC_ARATH - Also known as HPT2, VTE2-2. Experimental evidence at protein level: Swiss-Prot protein existence level 1. Involved in the synthesis of plastoquinone-9. Can use both homogentisic acid and 2,5-dihydroxyphenylacetic acid gamma-lactone as prenyl acceptors, and solanesyl diphosphate > farnesyl diphosphate > geranylgeranyl diphosphate >> phytyl diphosphate as prenyl donors. Do not catalyze the decardoxylation of homogentisate uncoupled from prenylation. From Arabidopsis thaliana (Mouse-ear cress).
   4304..4378    +  CDS            HST (fragment): HSTC_ARATH - Also known as HPT2, VTE2-2. Experimental evidence at protein level: Swiss-Prot protein existence level 1. Involved in the synthesis of plastoquinone-9. Can use both homogentisic acid and 2,5-dihydroxyphenylacetic acid gamma-lactone as prenyl acceptors, and solanesyl diphosphate > farnesyl diphosphate > geranylgeranyl diphosphate >> phytyl diphosphate as prenyl donors. Do not catalyze the decardoxylation of homogentisate uncoupled from prenylation. From Arabidopsis thaliana (Mouse-ear cress).
   5118..5137    +  CDS            2xFLAG (fragment): two tandem FLAG® epitope tags
   5193..9293    +  CDS            cas9: CAS9_STRP1 - Also known as csn1 From Streptococcus pyogenes serotype M1.
   9351..9983    +  terminator     E9 terminator: terminator and polyadenylation signal from the pea rbcS-E9 gene
  10020..10042   -  protein_bind   lac operator (fragment): The lac repressor binds to the lac operator to inhibit transcription in E. coli. This inhibition can be relieved by adding lactose or isopropyl-β-D-thiogalactopyranoside (IPTG). lac repressor encoded by lacI
  10046..10076   -  promoter       lac promoter: promoter for the E. coli lac operon
  10091..10112   -  protein_bind   CAP binding site: CAP binding activates transcription in the presence of cAMP. E. coli catabolite activator protein
  10125..10213   -  CDS            lacI (fragment): lac repressor; lacI; The lac repressor binds to the lac operator to inhibit transcription in E. coli. This inhibition can be relieved by adding lactose or isopropyl-β-D-thiogalactopyranoside (IPTG).
  10303..10979   +  promoter       CaMV 35S promoter (enhanced): cauliflower mosaic virus 35S promoter with a duplicated enhancer region
  11046..12071   +  CDS            HygR: hygromycin B phosphotransferase confers resistance to hygromycin
  12112..12286   +  polyA_signal   CaMV poly(A) signal: cauliflower mosaic virus polyadenylation signal
  12364..12388   -  misc_feature   LB T-DNA repeat: left border repeat from nopaline C58 T-DNA
  12813..13607   +  CDS            KanR: aminoglycoside phosphotransferase; aphA-3; confers resistance to kanamycin
  14875..14944   +  ncRNA          RNA-OUT: Accession: RF00240 - RNA-OUT
  15032..15620   +  rep_origin     ori: high-copy-number ColE1/pMB1/pBR322/pUC origin of replication
  15806..15946   -  misc_feature   bom: basis of mobility region from pBR322
  16048..16087   -  CDS            rop (fragment): Rop protein, which maintains plasmids at low copy number; rop
  16290..16484   -  rep_origin     pVS1 oriV: origin of replication for the Pseudomonas plasmid pVS1 (Heeb et al., 2000)
  16550..17623   -  CDS            pVS1 RepA: replication protein from the Pseudomonas plasmid pVS1 (Heeb et al., 2000)
  18052..18681   -  CDS            pVS1 StaA: stability protein from the Pseudomonas plasmid pVS1 (Heeb et al., 2000)
  19241..19642   -  CDS            Y4CG_SINFN (fragment): Protein inferred from homology: Swiss-Prot protein existence level 3. From Sinorhizobium fredii (strain NBRC 101917 / NGR234).
