[The description below was written by a language model from this plasmid's Addgene catalogue record and pLannotate feature annotations shown in this document.]
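Description:
pHEE-R-hyg5A is an empty-backbone binary T-DNA vector for CRISPR/Cas9 mutagenesis in Arabidopsis, derived from pHEE401E and intended for knocking out several genes at once. The roughly 20 kb plasmid has the architecture typical of Agrobacterium-delivered vectors. A ColE1/pMB1-type origin with the bom site supports high-copy replication in E. coli, and the pVS1 oriV, RepA and StaA functions allow stable maintenance in Agrobacterium. A kanamycin resistance gene (aphA-3) outside the T-DNA borders provides bacterial selection.

Between the nopaline-type right and left border repeats lie the plant-active modules. Streptococcus pyogenes Cas9, preceded by a FLAG-tag fragment and followed by the pea rbcS-E9 terminator, is driven according to the depositor by the Arabidopsis RPS5A promoter. pLannotate does not label that promoter; the Arabidopsis HST gene fragments annotated upstream of Cas9 probably reflect genomic sequence carried along with the promoter fragment, though the record does not confirm this. Upstream sits a guide RNA scaffold adjacent to a spectinomycin/streptomycin resistance fragment. This most likely acts as a replaceable stuffer that is swapped for one or more guide cassettes, but no guide RNA promoter or cloning sites are annotated.

Two plant selection systems are present. An enhanced CaMV 35S promoter drives hygromycin phosphotransferase with a CaMV poly(A) signal, and an mCherry cassette with a CaMV poly(A) fragment gives red fluorescent seeds. The promoter controlling mCherry is not annotated. Seed fluorescence lets users identify transformants visually and, in principle, later pick non-fluorescent progeny that have segregated away the transgene. No target-specific insert is included.
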