Addgene plasmid #222829: pHEE-R-hyg5A
Purpose: (Empty Backbone) CRISPR/Cas9 for multi-gene knockout in Arabidopsis (RPS5A promoter, hygromycin and red fluorescent seed selection)
Depositing lab: Hidenori Takeuchi. Depositing organization: Nagoya University.
Backbone
  Vector backbone: pHEE401E
  Vector type: CRISPR
  Selectable markers: Hygromycin ; mCherry
Growth in bacteria
  Bacterial resistance: Kanamycin, 50 μg/mL
  Growth temperature: 37°C
  Growth strain: DH5alpha
  Copy number: High Copy
Gene/Insert
  Gene/Insert name: None
Terms and licenses: Academic/Nonprofit Terms; Industry Terms: Not Available to Industry
Depositor comments: RPS5A promoter (from A. thaliana (mustard weed))
How to cite: pHEE-R-hyg5A was a gift from Hidenori Takeuchi (Addgene plasmid # 222829 ; http://n2t.net/addgene:222829 ; RRID:Addgene_222829)
